>Addgene plasmid #215821 | SpCas9-CBE6c | addgene full sequence | sequence record 424804 | Addgene NGS Result
TAGTTATTAATAGTAATCAATTACGGGGTCATTAGTTCATAGCCCATATATGGAGTTCCGCGTTACATAA
CTTACGGTAAATGGCCCGCCTGGCTGACCGCCCAACGACCCCCGCCCATTGACGTCAATAATGACGTATG
TTCCCATAGTAACGCCAATAGGGACTTTCCATTGACGTCAATGGGTGGAGTATTTACGGTAAACTGCCCA
CTTGGCAGTACATCAAGTGTATCATATGCCAAGTACGCCCCCTATTGACGTCAATGACGGTAAATGGCCC
GCCTGGCATTATGCCCAGTACATGACCTTATGGGACTTTCCTACTTGGCAGTACATCTACGTATTAGTCA
TCGCTATTACCATGGTGATGCGGTTTTGGCAGTACATCAATGGGCGTGGATAGCGGTTTGACTCACGGGG
ATTTCCAAGTCTCCACCCCATTGACGTCAATGGGAGTTTGTTTTGGCACCAAAATCAACGGGACTTTCCA
AAATGTCGTAACAACTCCGCCCCATTGACGCAAATGGGCGGTAGGCGTGTACGGTGGGAGGTCTATATAA
GCAGAGCTGGTTTAGTGAACCGTCAGATCCGCTAGAGATCCGCGGCCGCTAATACGACTCACTATAGGGA
GAGCCGCCACCATGAAACGGACAGCCGACGGAAGCGAGTTCGAGTCACCAAAGAAGAAGCGGAAAGTCAG
TTCTGAGGTGGAGTTTTCCCACGAGTACTGGATGAGACATGCCCTGACCCTGGCCAAGAGGGCACGGGAT
GAGGGAGAGGCGCCTGTGGGAGCCGTGCTGGTGCTGAACAATAGAGTGATCGGCGAGGGCTGGTTGAGAC
GTATCGGCCTGCACGACCCAACAGCCCATGCCGAAATTATGGCCCTGAGACAGGGCGGCCTGGTCATGCA
GAACCCCAGACTGATTGACGCCACCCTGTACGTGACATTCGAGCCTTGCGTGATGTGCGCCGGCGCCATG
ATCAACTCTAGGATCGGCCGCGTGGTGTTTGGCGTGAGGAACTCAAAAAGAGGCGCCGCAGGCTCCCTGA
TGAACGTGCTGAACTACCCCGGCATGAATCACCGCGTCGAAATTACCGAGGGAATCCTGGCAGATGAATG
TGCCGCTCTGCTGTGCGATTTCTATCGGATGCCTAGACAGGTGTTCAATGCTCAGAAGAAGGCCCAGAGC
TCCATCAACTCTGGCGGATCTAGCGGAGGATCCTCTGGCAGCGAGACACCAGGAACAAGCGAGTCAGCAA
CACCAGAGAGCAGTGGCGGCAGCAGCGGCGGCAGCGACAAGAAGTACAGCATCGGCCTGGCCATCGGCAC
CAACTCTGTGGGCTGGGCCGTGATCACCGACGAGTACAAGGTGCCCAGCAAGAAATTCAAGGTGCTGGGC
AACACCGACCGGCACAGCATCAAGAAGAACCTGATCGGAGCCCTGCTGTTCGACAGCGGCGAAACAGCCG
AGGCCACCCGGCTGAAGAGAACCGCCAGAAGAAGATACACCAGACGGAAGAACCGGATCTGCTATCTGCA
AGAGATCTTCAGCAACGAGATGGCCAAGGTGGACGACAGCTTCTTCCACAGACTGGAAGAGTCCTTCCTG
GTGGAAGAGGATAAGAAGCACGAGCGGCACCCCATCTTCGGCAACATCGTGGACGAGGTGGCCTACCACG
AGAAGTACCCCACCATCTACCACCTGAGAAAGAAACTGGTGGACAGCACCGACAAGGCCGACCTGCGGCT
GATCTATCTGGCCCTGGCCCACATGATCAAGTTCCGGGGCCACTTCCTGATCGAGGGCGACCTGAACCCC
GACAACAGCGACGTGGACAAGCTGTTCATCCAGCTGGTGCAGACCTACAACCAGCTGTTCGAGGAAAACC
CCATCAACGCCAGCGGCGTGGACGCCAAGGCCATCCTGTCTGCCAGACTGAGCAAGAGCAGACGGCTGGA
AAATCTGATCGCCCAGCTGCCCGGCGAGAAGAAGAATGGCCTGTTCGGAAACCTGATTGCCCTGAGCCTG
GGCCTGACCCCCAACTTCAAGAGCAACTTCGACCTGGCCGAGGATGCCAAACTGCAGCTGAGCAAGGACA
CCTACGACGACGACCTGGACAACCTGCTGGCCCAGATCGGCGACCAGTACGCCGACCTGTTTCTGGCCGC
CAAGAACCTGTCCGACGCCATCCTGCTGAGCGACATCCTGAGAGTGAACACCGAGATCACCAAGGCCCCC
CTGAGCGCCTCTATGATCAAGAGATACGACGAGCACCACCAGGACCTGACCCTGCTGAAAGCTCTCGTGC
GGCAGCAGCTGCCTGAGAAGTACAAAGAGATTTTCTTCGACCAGAGCAAGAACGGCTACGCCGGCTACAT
TGACGGCGGAGCCAGCCAGGAAGAGTTCTACAAGTTCATCAAGCCCATCCTGGAAAAGATGGACGGCACC
GAGGAACTGCTCGTGAAGCTGAACAGAGAGGACCTGCTGCGGAAGCAGCGGACCTTCGACAACGGCAGCA
TCCCCCACCAGATCCACCTGGGAGAGCTGCACGCCATTCTGCGGCGGCAGGAAGATTTTTACCCATTCCT
GAAGGACAACCGGGAAAAGATCGAGAAGATCCTGACCTTCCGCATCCCCTACTACGTGGGCCCTCTGGCC
AGGGGAAACAGCAGATTCGCCTGGATGACCAGAAAGAGCGAGGAAACCATCACCCCCTGGAACTTCGAGG
AAGTGGTGGACAAGGGCGCTTCCGCCCAGAGCTTCATCGAGCGGATGACCAACTTCGATAAGAACCTGCC
CAACGAGAAGGTGCTGCCCAAGCACAGCCTGCTGTACGAGTACTTCACCGTGTATAACGAGCTGACCAAA
GTGAAATACGTGACCGAGGGAATGAGAAAGCCCGCCTTCCTGAGCGGCGAGCAGAAAAAGGCCATCGTGG
ACCTGCTGTTCAAGACCAACCGGAAAGTGACCGTGAAGCAGCTGAAAGAGGACTACTTCAAGAAAATCGA
GTGCTTCGACTCCGTGGAAATCTCCGGCGTGGAAGATCGGTTCAACGCCTCCCTGGGCACATACCACGAT
CTGCTGAAAATTATCAAGGACAAGGACTTCCTGGACAATGAGGAAAACGAGGACATTCTGGAAGATATCG
TGCTGACCCTGACACTGTTTGAGGACAGAGAGATGATCGAGGAACGGCTGAAAACCTATGCCCACCTGTT
CGACGACAAAGTGATGAAGCAGCTGAAGCGGCGGAGATACACCGGCTGGGGCAGGCTGAGCCGGAAGCTG
ATCAACGGCATCCGGGACAAGCAGTCCGGCAAGACAATCCTGGATTTCCTGAAGTCCGACGGCTTCGCCA
ACAGAAACTTCATGCAGCTGATCCACGACGACAGCCTGACCTTTAAAGAGGACATCCAGAAAGCCCAGGT
GTCCGGCCAGGGCGATAGCCTGCACGAGCACATTGCCAATCTGGCCGGCAGCCCCGCCATTAAGAAGGGC
ATCCTGCAGACAGTGAAGGTGGTGGACGAGCTCGTGAAAGTGATGGGCCGGCACAAGCCCGAGAACATCG
TGATCGAAATGGCCAGAGAGAACCAGACCACCCAGAAGGGACAGAAGAACAGCCGCGAGAGAATGAAGCG
GATCGAAGAGGGCATCAAAGAGCTGGGCAGCCAGATCCTGAAAGAACACCCCGTGGAAAACACCCAGCTG
CAGAACGAGAAGCTGTACCTGTACTACCTGCAGAATGGGCGGGATATGTACGTGGACCAGGAACTGGACA
TCAACCGGCTGTCCGACTACGATGTGGACCATATCGTGCCTCAGAGCTTTCTGAAGGACGACTCCATCGA
CAACAAGGTGCTGACCAGAAGCGACAAGAACCGGGGCAAGAGCGACAACGTGCCCTCCGAAGAGGTCGTG
AAGAAGATGAAGAACTACTGGCGGCAGCTGCTGAACGCCAAGCTGATTACCCAGAGAAAGTTCGACAATC
TGACCAAGGCCGAGAGAGGCGGCCTGAGCGAACTGGATAAGGCCGGCTTCATCAAGAGACAGCTGGTGGA
AACCCGGCAGATCACAAAGCACGTGGCACAGATCCTGGACTCCCGGATGAACACTAAGTACGACGAGAAT
GACAAGCTGATCCGGGAAGTGAAAGTGATCACCCTGAAGTCCAAGCTGGTGTCCGATTTCCGGAAGGATT
TCCAGTTTTACAAAGTGCGCGAGATCAACAACTACCACCACGCCCACGACGCCTACCTGAACGCCGTCGT
GGGAACCGCCCTGATCAAAAAGTACCCTAAGCTGGAAAGCGAGTTCGTGTACGGCGACTACAAGGTGTAC
GACGTGCGGAAGATGATCGCCAAGAGCGAGCAGGAAATCGGCAAGGCTACCGCCAAGTACTTCTTCTACA
GCAACATCATGAACTTTTTCAAGACCGAGATTACCCTGGCCAACGGCGAGATCCGGAAGCGGCCTCTGAT
CGAGACAAACGGCGAAACCGGGGAGATCGTGTGGGATAAGGGCCGGGATTTTGCCACCGTGCGGAAAGTG
CTGAGCATGCCCCAAGTGAATATCGTGAAAAAGACCGAGGTGCAGACAGGCGGCTTCAGCAAAGAGTCTA
TCCTGCCCAAGAGGAACAGCGATAAGCTGATCGCCAGAAAGAAGGACTGGGACCCTAAGAAGTACGGCGG
CTTCGACAGCCCCACCGTGGCCTATTCTGTGCTGGTGGTGGCCAAAGTGGAAAAGGGCAAGTCCAAGAAA
CTGAAGAGTGTGAAAGAGCTGCTGGGGATCACCATCATGGAAAGAAGCAGCTTCGAGAAGAATCCCATCG
ACTTTCTGGAAGCCAAGGGCTACAAAGAAGTGAAAAAGGACCTGATCATCAAGCTGCCTAAGTACTCCCT
GTTCGAGCTGGAAAACGGCCGGAAGAGAATGCTGGCCTCTGCCGGCGAACTGCAGAAGGGAAACGAACTG
GCCCTGCCCTCCAAATATGTGAACTTCCTGTACCTGGCCAGCCACTATGAGAAGCTGAAGGGCTCCCCCG
AGGATAATGAGCAGAAACAGCTGTTTGTGGAACAGCACAAGCACTACCTGGACGAGATCATCGAGCAGAT
CAGCGAGTTCTCCAAGAGAGTGATCCTGGCCGACGCTAATCTGGACAAAGTGCTGTCCGCCTACAACAAG
CACCGGGATAAGCCCATCAGAGAGCAGGCCGAGAATATCATCCACCTGTTTACCCTGACCAATCTGGGAG
CCCCTGCCGCCTTCAAGTACTTTGACACCACCATCGACCGGAAGAGGTACACCAGCACCAAAGAGGTGCT
GGACGCCACCCTGATCCACCAGAGCATCACCGGCCTGTACGAGACACGGATCGACCTGTCTCAGCTGGGA
GGTGACAGCGGCGGGAGCGGCGGGAGCGGGGGGAGCACTAATCTGAGCGACATCATTGAGAAGGAGACTG
GGAAACAGCTGGTCATTCAGGAGTCCATCCTGATGCTGCCTGAGGAGGTGGAGGAAGTGATCGGCAACAA
GCCAGAGTCTGACATCCTGGTGCACACCGCCTACGACGAGTCCACAGATGAGAATGTGATGCTGCTGACC
TCTGACGCCCCCGAGTATAAGCCTTGGGCCCTGGTCATCCAGGATTCTAACGGCGAGAATAAGATCAAGA
TGCTGAGCGGAGGATCCGGAGGATCTGGAGGCAGCACCAACCTGTCTGACATCATCGAGAAGGAGACAGG
CAAGCAGCTGGTCATCCAGGAGAGCATCCTGATGCTGCCCGAAGAAGTCGAAGAAGTGATCGGAAACAAG
CCTGAGAGCGATATCCTGGTCCATACCGCCTACGACGAGAGTACCGACGAAAATGTGATGCTGCTGACAT
CCGACGCCCCAGAGTATAAGCCCTGGGCTCTGGTCATCCAGGATTCCAACGGAGAGAACAAAATCAAAAT
GCTGTCTGGCGGCTCAAAAAGAACCGCCGACGGCAGCGAATTCGAGCCCAAGAAGAAGAGGAAAGTCTAA
CCGGTCATCATCACCATCACCATTGAGTTTAAACCCGCTGATCAGCCTCGACTGTGCCTTCTAGTTGCCA
GCCATCTGTTGTTTGCCCCTCCCCCGTGCCTTCCTTGACCCTGGAAGGTGCCACTCCCACTGTCCTTTCC
TAATAAAATGAGGAAATTGCATCGCATTGTCTGAGTAGGTGTCATTCTATTCTGGGGGGTGGGGTGGGGC
AGGACAGCAAGGGGGAGGATTGGGAAGACAATAGCAGGCATGCTGGGGATGCGGTGGGCTCTATGGCTTC
TGAGGCGGAAAGAACCAGCTGGGGCTCGATACCGTCGACCTCTAGCTAGAGCTTGGCGTAATCATGGTCA
TAGCTGTTTCCTGTGTGAAATTGTTATCCGCTCACAATTCCACACAACATACGAGCCGGAAGCATAAAGT
GTAAAGCCTAGGGTGCCTAATGAGTGAGCTAACTCACATTAATTGCGTTGCGCTCACTGCCCGCTTTCCA
GTCGGGAAACCTGTCGTGCCAGCTGCATTAATGAATCGGCCAACGCGCGGGGAGAGGCGGTTTGCGTATT
GGGCGCACTTCCGCTTCCTCGCTCACTGACTCGCTGCGCTCGGTCGTTCGGCTGCGGCGAGCGGTATCAG
CTCACTCAAAGGCGGTAATACGGTTATCCACAGAATCAGGGGATAACGCAGGAAAGAACATGTGAGCAAA
AGGCCAGCAAAAGGCCAGGAACCGTAAAAAGGCCGCGTTGCTGGCGTTTTTCCATAGGCTCCGCCCCCCT
GACGAGCATCACAAAAATCGACGCTCAAGTCAGAGGTGGCGAAACCCGACAGGACTATAAAGATACCAGG
CGTTTCCCCCTGGAAGCTCCCTCGTGCGCTCTCCTGTTCCGACCCTGCCGCTTACCGGATACCTGTCCGC
CTTTCTCCCTTCGGGAAGCGTGGCGCTTTCTCATAGCTCACGCTGTAGGTATCTCAGTTCGGTGTAGGTC
GTTCGCTCCAAGCTGGGCTGTGTGCACGAACCCCCCGTTCAGCCCGACCGCTGCGCCTTATCCGGTAACT
ATCGTCTTGAGTCCAACCCGGTAAGACACGACTTATCGCCACTGGCAGCAGCCACTGGTAACAGGATTAG
CAGAGCGAGGTATGTAGGCGGTGCTACAGAGTTCTTGAAGTGGTGGCCTAACTACGGCTACACTAGAAGA
ACAGTATTTGGTATCTGCGCTCTGCTGAAGCCAGTTACCTTCGGAAAAAGAGTTGGTAGCTCTTGATCCG
GCAAACAAACCACCGCTGGTAGCGGTGGTTTTTTTGTTTGCAAGCAGCAGATTACGCGCAGAAAAAAAGG
ATCTCAAGAAGATCCTTTGATCTTTTCTACGGGGTCTGACACTCAGTGGAACGAAAACTCACGTTAAGGG
ATTTTGGTCATGAGATTATCAAAAAGGATCTTCACCTAGATCCTTTTAAATTAAAAATGAAGTTTTAAAT
CAATCTAAAGTATATATGAGTAAACTTGGTCTGACAGTTACCAATGCTTAATCAGTGAGGCACCTATCTC
AGCGATCTGTCTATTTCGTTCATCCATAGTTGCCTGACTCCCCGTCGTGTAGATAACTACGATACGGGAG
GGCTTACCATCTGGCCCCAGTGCTGCAATGATACCGCGGGACCCACGCTCACCGGCTCCAGATTTATCAG
CAATAAACCAGCCAGCCGGAAGGGCCGAGCGCAGAAGTGGTCCTGCAACTTTATCCGCCTCCATCCAGTC
TATTAATTGTTGCCGGGAAGCTAGAGTAAGTAGTTCGCCAGTTAATAGTTTGCGCAACGTTGTTGCCATT
GCTACAGGCATCGTGGTGTCACGCTCGTCGTTTGGTATGGCTTCATTCAGCTCCGGTTCCCAACGATCAA
GGCGAGTTACATGATCCCCCATGTTGTGCAAAAAAGCGGTTAGCTCCTTCGGTCCTCCGATCGTTGTCAG
AAGTAAGTTGGCCGCAGTGTTATCACTCATGGTTATGGCAGCACTGCATAATTCTCTTACTGTCATGCCA
TCCGTAAGATGCTTTTCTGTGACTGGTGAGTACTCAACCAAGTCATTCTGAGAATAGTGTATGCGGCGAC
CGAGTTGCTCTTGCCCGGCGTCAATACGGGATAATACCGCGCCACATAGCAGAACTTTAAAAGTGCTCAT
CATTGGAAAACGTTCTTCGGGGCGAAAACTCTCAAGGATCTTACCGCTGTTGAGATCCAGTTCGATGTAA
CCCACTCGTGCACCCAACTGATCTTCAGCATCTTTTACTTTCACCAGCGTTTCTGGGTGAGCAAAAACAG
GAAGGCAAAATGCCGCAAAAAAGGGAATAAGGGCGACACGGAAATGTTGAATACTCATACTCTTCCTTTT
TCAATATTATTGAAGCATTTATCAGGGTTATTGTCTCATGAGCGGATACATATTTGAATGTATTTAGAAA
AATAAACAAATAGGGGTTCCGCGCACATTTCCCCGAAAAGTGCCACCTGACGTCGACGGATCGGGAGATC
GATCTCCCGATCCCCTAGGGTCGACTCTCAGTACAATCTGCTCTGATGCCGCATAGTTAAGCCAGTATCT
GCTCCCTGCTTGTGTGTTGGAGGTCGCTGAGTAGTGCGCGAGCAAAATTTAAGCTACAACAAGGCAAGGC
TTGACCGACAATTGCATGAAGAATCTGCTTAGGGTTAGGCGTTTTGCGCTGCTTCGCGATGTACGGGCCA
GATATACGCGTTGACATTGATTATTGAC
Features (pLannotate 1.2.2; 18 found; start..end, strand, type, name):
    365..568     +  promoter       CMV promoter: human cytomegalovirus (CMV) immediate early promoter
    610..628     +  promoter       T7 promoter: promoter for bacteriophage T7 RNA polymerase
    702..1193    +  CDS            tadA: TADA_ECOLI - Also known as yfhC. Experimental evidence at protein level: Swiss-Prot protein existence level 1. Catalyzes the deamination of adenosine to inosine at the wobble position 34 of tRNA(Arg2). Essential for cell viability. From Escherichia coli (strain K12).
   1296..2897    +  CDS            dCas9(N): N-terminal portion of catalytically inactive Streptococcus pyogenes dCas9 carrying the D10A mutation (Zetsche et al., 2015)
   2898..5392    +  CDS            Cas9(C) (fragment): C-terminal portion of Streptococcus pyogenes Cas9 (Zetsche et al., 2015)
   5706..5954    +  CDS            UGI: UNGI_BPPB2 - Experimental evidence at protein level: Swiss-Prot protein existence level 1. This protein binds specifically and reversibly to the host uracil-DNA glycosylase, preventing removal of uracil residues from PBS2 DNA by the host uracil-excision repair system. From Bacillus phage PBS2 (Bacteriophage PBS2).
   6072..6296    +  polyA_signal   bGH poly(A) signal: bovine growth hormone polyadenylation signal
   6300..6321    +  promoter       SV40 promoter (fragment): SV40 enhancer and early promoter
   6326..6342    +  misc_feature   MCS (fragment): pBluescript multiple cloning site
   6391..6407    -  protein_bind   lac operator: The lac repressor binds to the lac operator to inhibit transcription in E. coli. This inhibition can be relieved by adding lactose or isopropyl-β-D-thiogalactopyranoside (IPTG). lac repressor encoded by lacI
   6415..6445    -  promoter       lac promoter: promoter for the E. coli lac operon
   6460..6481    -  protein_bind   CAP binding site: CAP binding activates transcription in the presence of cAMP. E. coli catabolite activator protein
   6494..6586    -  CDS            lacI (fragment): lac repressor; lacI; The lac repressor binds to the lac operator to inhibit transcription in E. coli. This inhibition can be relieved by adding lactose or isopropyl-β-D-thiogalactopyranoside (IPTG).
   6769..7357    -  rep_origin     ori: high-copy-number ColE1/pMB1/pBR322/pUC origin of replication
   7528..8388    -  CDS            AmpR: β-lactamase; bla; confers resistance to ampicillin, carbenicillin, and related antibiotics
   8389..8493    -  promoter       AmpR promoter: bla
   8564..8608    -  misc_feature   bom (fragment): basis of mobility region from pBR322
   8763..364     +  enhancer       CMV enhancer (across the origin): human cytomegalovirus immediate early enhancer
