[The description below was written by a language model from this plasmid's Addgene catalogue record and pLannotate feature annotations shown in this document.]
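Description:
SpCas9-CBE6c is an 8.8 kb mammalian expression plasmid built on a pCMV backbone, designed to produce the cytosine base editor CBE6c in mammalian cells. It is propagated in E. coli as a high-copy plasmid through a ColE1/pBR322-type origin and selected with ampicillin via the β-lactamase gene. Remnants of lac regulatory elements, a pBluescript cloning site, an SV40 promoter fragment and a pBR322 bom fragment are backbone leftovers with no evident role in the payload.

The roughly 5.3 kb insert, CBE6c-SpCas9-2xUGI, is a single fusion open reading frame driven by the CMV enhancer and immediate early promoter and terminated by the bovine growth hormone polyadenylation signal. A T7 promoter lies just upstream of the coding sequence, which would also permit in vitro transcription. At the N-terminus the annotation detects a deaminase domain matching E. coli TadA. Given the construct's name and associated publication on phage-assisted evolution of cytosine base editors, this is presumably a TadA-derived variant evolved to deaminate cytosine, although the specific mutations are not listed in the record. It is followed by Streptococcus pyogenes Cas9, annotated in two contiguous pieces, the first carrying the D10A mutation. This is consistent with the nickase form typically used in base editors, though the record does not state it explicitly. Uracil glycosylase inhibitor (UGI) from phage PBS2 sits at the C-terminus. The insert name indicates two copies, but only one is annotated, with an unannotated gap after Cas9 that could hold the other. UGI blocks excision of the uracil intermediate, favouring C•G-to-T•A outcomes.

The plasmid encodes no guide RNA, so one must be supplied separately.
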