Addgene plasmid #215821: SpCas9-CBE6c
Purpose: Express CBE6c (with SpCas9) in mammalian cells
Depositing lab: David Liu. Publication: Phage-assisted evolution of highly active cytosine base editors with enhanced selectivity and minimal sequence context preference. Zhang E, Neugebauer ME, Krasnow NA, Liu DR. Nat Commun. 2024 Feb 24;15(1):1697. doi: 10.1038/s41467-024-45969-7. PubMed 38402281.
Backbone
  Vector backbone: pCMV with a BR322 origin
  Total vector size (bp): 8778
  Vector type: Mammalian Expression
Growth in bacteria
  Bacterial resistance: Ampicillin, 100 μg/mL
  Growth temperature: 37°C
  Growth strain: DH5alpha
  Copy number: High Copy
Gene/Insert
  Gene/Insert name: CBE6c-SpCas9-2xUGI
  Insert size (bp): 5325
  Entrez Gene: cas9 (a.k.a. SD90_RS03825, SD90_03830)
Terms and licenses: Academic/Nonprofit Terms; Industry Terms: Not Available to Industry
How to cite: SpCas9-CBE6c was a gift from David Liu (Addgene plasmid # 215821 ; http://n2t.net/addgene:215821 ; RRID:Addgene_215821)
